Addgene plasmid #158287: pLKO_HSV.C.VSVg_NGFR
Purpose: Protein Barcode (Pro-Code) for vector/cell tracking. Contains U6 trRNA cassette for sgRNA cloning. Enables phenotypic CRISPR screens at a single cell resolution (using cytometry).
Depositing lab: Brian Brown. Depositing organization: Icahn School of Medicine at Mount Sinai. Publication: Protein Barcodes Enable High-Dimensional Single-Cell CRISPR Screens. Wroblewska A, Dhainaut M, Ben-Zvi B, Rose SA, Park ES, Amir ED, Bektesevic A, Baccarini A, Merad M, Rahman AH, Brown BD. Cell. 2018 Nov 1;175(4):1141-1155.e16. doi: 10.1016/j.cell.2018.09.022. Epub 2018 Oct 18. PubMed 30343902.
Backbone
  Vector backbone: pLKO
  Backbone size w/o insert (bp): 9000
  Vector type: Lentiviral, CRISPR
Growth in bacteria
  Bacterial resistance: Ampicillin, 100 μg/mL
  Growth temperature: 37°C
  Growth strain: NEB Stable
  Copy number: High Copy
Gene/Insert
  Gene/Insert name: Pro-Code Tagged human dNGFR
  Species: H. sapiens (human)
  Insert size (bp): 1000
  Mutation: Truncation of the signaling domain
  Entrez Gene: NGFR (a.k.a. CD271, Gp80-LNGFR, TNFRSF16, p75(NTR), p75NTR)
  Promoter: EF1a
  Tag / fusion protein: HSV.C.VSVg (N terminal on insert)
  Cloning method: Restriction Enzyme; 5′ cloning site Unknown (unknown if destroyed)
  Sequencing primers: 5′ cctttttgagtttggatcttggttcat
Terms and licenses: Academic/Nonprofit Terms; Industry Terms: Not Available to Industry
How to cite: pLKO_HSV.C.VSVg_NGFR was a gift from Brian Brown (Addgene plasmid # 158287 ; http://n2t.net/addgene:158287 ; RRID:Addgene_158287)
