[The description below was written by a language model from this plasmid's Addgene catalogue record and pLannotate feature annotations shown in this document.]
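Description:
pLKO_HSV.C.VSVg_NGFR is a lentiviral CRISPR vector on the pLKO backbone (about 8.9 kb in the sequenced record) that pairs a guide RNA expression cassette with a protein barcode, or Pro-Code, for tracking transduced cells. It is propagated in E. coli through a high-copy ColE1/pUC-type origin with ampicillin selection (AmpR), and the backbone also carries an f1 origin and an SV40 origin. The viral portion follows a third-generation layout. An RSV promoter drives a chimeric truncated HIV-1 5' LTR, followed by the Ψ packaging signal with a partial gag sequence, the Rev response element and a cPPT/CTS. After the payload come a WPRE, a truncated 3' LTR (annotated by the software as a second truncated 5' LTR) and an SV40 polyadenylation signal. The RRE supports Rev-dependent export of the genomic RNA in packaging cells, the cPPT/CTS aids nuclear import, and the WPRE improves transcript expression.

The payload consists of two units. A human U6 Pol III promoter sits upstream of the S. pyogenes Cas9 guide RNA scaffold, providing a site for cloning an sgRNA. No Cas9 gene is annotated, so the nuclease would have to be supplied separately. Downstream, an EF-1α promoter expresses human NGFR with its signaling domain truncated (dNGFR). According to the catalogue entry it carries an N-terminal combination of three epitope tags, HSV, C and VSVg; these tags are not individually annotated in the feature table. The inert receptor displays this epitope combination, which antibodies can detect by cytometry, so each sgRNA can be linked to a distinct Pro-Code. This enables pooled phenotypic CRISPR screens read out at single-cell resolution. No mammalian drug-selection marker is annotated.
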