Features (pLannotate 1.2.2; 29 found; start..end, strand, type, name):
     50..290     +  promoter       U6 promoter: RNA polymerase III promoter for human U6 snRNA
    317..392     +  misc_RNA       gRNA scaffold: guide RNA scaffold for the Streptococcus pyogenes CRISPR/Cas9 system
    440..557     +  misc_feature   cPPT/CTS: central polypurine tract and central termination sequence of HIV-1
    624..690     +  CDS            small t antigen (fragment): SV40 (simian virus 40) small t antigen
    697..1875    +  promoter       EF-1α promoter: strong constitutive promoter for human elongation factor EF-1α
   1892..1917    +  misc_feature   MCS (fragment): multiple cloning site
   1930..2895    +  CDS            NGFR (fragment): TNR16_HUMAN - Also known as TNFRSF16. Experimental evidence at protein level: Swiss-Prot protein existence level 1. Low affinity receptor which can bind to NGF, BDNF, NTF3, and NTF4. Forms a heterodimeric receptor with SORCS2 that binds the precursor forms of NGF, BDNF and NTF3 with high affinity, and has much lower affinity for mature NGF and BDNF (PubMed:24908487). Plays an important role in differentiation and survival of specific neuronal populations during development (By similarity). Can mediate cell survival as well as cell death of neural cells. Plays a role in the inactivation of RHOA
   2926..3514    +  misc_feature   WPRE: woodchuck hepatitis virus posttranscriptional regulatory element
   3519..3656    +  CDS            nef (fragment): NEF_HV1LA - Experimental evidence at protein level: Swiss-Prot protein existence level 1. Extracellular Nef protein targets CD4(+) T-lymphocytes for apoptosis by interacting with CXCR4 surface receptors. From Human immunodeficiency virus type 1 group M subtype B (isolate Lai) (HIV-1).
   3642..3822    +  LTR            5' LTR (truncated): truncated 5' long terminal repeat (LTR) from HIV-1
   3894..4015    +  polyA_signal   SV40 poly(A) signal: SV40 polyadenylation signal
   4055..4190    +  rep_origin     SV40 ori: SV40 origin of replication
   4211..4229    -  promoter       T7 promoter: promoter for bacteriophage T7 RNA polymerase
   4237..4392    +  CDS            lacZα (fragment): LacZα fragment of β-galactosidase; lacZ fragment
   4397..4825    +  rep_origin     f1 ori (sequence partly withheld): f1 bacteriophage origin of replication; arrow indicates direction of (+) strand synthesis
   4878..4982    +  promoter       AmpR promoter: bla
   4983..5843    +  CDS            AmpR: β-lactamase; bla; confers resistance to ampicillin, carbenicillin, and related antibiotics
   6014..6602    +  rep_origin     ori: high-copy-number ColE1/pMB1/pBR322/pUC origin of replication
   6785..6877    +  CDS            lacI (fragment): lac repressor; lacI; The lac repressor binds to the lac operator to inhibit transcription in E. coli. This inhibition can be relieved by adding lactose or isopropyl-β-D-thiogalactopyranoside (IPTG).
   6890..6911    +  protein_bind   CAP binding site: CAP binding activates transcription in the presence of cAMP. E. coli catabolite activator protein
   6926..6956    +  promoter       lac promoter: promoter for the E. coli lac operon
   6964..6980    +  protein_bind   lac operator: The lac repressor binds to the lac operator to inhibit transcription in E. coli. This inhibition can be relieved by adding lactose or isopropyl-β-D-thiogalactopyranoside (IPTG). lac repressor encoded by lacI
   7025..7043    +  promoter       T3 promoter: promoter for bacteriophage T3 RNA polymerase
   7071..7297    +  promoter       RSV promoter: Rous sarcoma virus enhancer/promoter
   7298..7478    +  LTR            5' LTR (truncated): truncated 5' long terminal repeat (LTR) from HIV-1
   7525..7650    +  misc_feature   HIV-1 Ψ: packaging signal of human immunodeficiency virus type 1
   7634..7997    +  CDS            HIV-1 gag (fragment): gag protein from human immunodeficiency virus 1; gag
   8143..8376    +  misc_feature   RRE: The Rev response element (RRE) of HIV-1 allows for Rev-dependent mRNA export from the nucleus to the cytoplasm.
   8753..8853    +  CDS            Rev (fragment): human immunodeficiency virus 1 (HIV-1) Rev protein; rev; enhances nuclear export of unspliced and incompletely spliced viral mRNAs
>Addgene plasmid #158287 | pLKO_HSV.C.VSVg_NGFR | addgene full sequence | sequence record 329247 | Addgene NGS Result
TCGACGGTATCGATCACGAGACTAGTATCGAGCGGCCGCCCCCTTCACCGAGGGCCTATTTCCCATGATT
CCTTCATATTTGCATATACGATACAAGGCTGTTAGAGAGATAATTGGAATTAATTTGACTGTAAACACAA
AGATATTAGTACAAAATACGTGACGTAGAAAGTAATAATTTCTTGGGTAGTTTGCAGTTTTAAAATTATG
TTTTAAAATGGACTATCATATGCTTACCGTAACTTGAAAGTATTTCGATTTCTTGGCTTTATATATCTTG
TGGAAAGGACGAAACACCGGGTCTTCGAGAAGACCTGTTTTAGAGCTAGAAATAGCAAGTTAAAATAAGG
CTAGTCCGTTATCAACTTGAAAAAGTGGCACCGAGTCGGTGCTTTTTTTAATTCTCGACCTCGAGACAAA
TGGCAGTATTCATCCACAATTTTAAAAGAAAAGGGGGGATTGGGGGGTACAGTGCAGGGGAAAGAATAGT
AGACATAATAGCAACAGACATACAAACTAAAGAATTACAAAAACAAATTACAAAAATTCAAAATTTTCGG
GTTTATTACAGGGACAGCAGAGATCCACTTTGGCCGCGGCTCGAGGCGATAAGCTTTGCAAAGATGGATA
AAGTTTTAAACAGAGAGGAATCTTTGCAGCTAATGGACCTTCTAGGTCTTGAAAGGAGTGGGAATTGGCT
CCGGTGCCCGTCAGTGGGCAGAGCGCACATCGCCCACAGTCCCCGAGAAGTTGGGGGGAGGGGTCGGCAA
TTGAACCGGTGCCTAGAGAAGGTGGCGCGGGGTAAACTGGGAAAGTGATGTCGTGTACTGGCTCCGCCTT
TTTCCCGAGGGTGGGGGAGAACCGTATATAAGTGCAGTAGTCGCCGTGAACGTTCTTTTTCGCAACGGGT
TTGCCGCCAGAACACAGGTAAGTGCCGTGTGTGGTTCCCGCGGGCCTGGCCTCTTTACGGGTTATGGCCC
TTGCGTGCCTTGAATTACTTCCACCTGGCTGCAGTACGTGATTCTTGATCCCGAGCTTCGGGTTGGAAGT
GGGTGGGAGAGTTCGAGGCCTTGCGCTTAAGGAGCCCCTTCGCCTCGTGCTTGAGTTGAGGCCTGGCCTG
GGCGCTGGGGCCGCCGCGTGCGAATCTGGTGGCACCTTCGCGCCTGTCTCGCTGCTTTCGATAAGTCTCT
AGCCATTTAAAATTTTTGATGACCTGCTGCGACGCTTTTTTTCTGGCAAGATAGTCTTGTAAATGCGGGC
CAAGATCTGCACACTGGTATTTCGGTTTTTGGGGCCGCGGGCGGCGACGGGGCCCGTGCGTCCCAGCGCA
CATGTTCGGCGAGGCGGGGCCTGCGAGCGCGGCCACCGAGAATCGGACGGGGGTAGTCTCAAGCTGGCCG
GCCTGCTCTGGTGCCTGGCCTCGCGCCGCCGTGTATCGCCCCGCCCTGGGCGGCAAGGCTGGCCCGGTCG
GCACCAGTTGCGTGAGCGGAAAGATGGCCGCTTCCCGGCCCTGCTGCAGGGAGCTCAAAATGGAGGACGC
GGCGCTCGGGAGAGCGGGCGGGTGAGTCACCCACACAAAGGAAAAGGGCCTTTCCGTCCTCAGCCGTCGC
TTCATGTGACTCCACGGAGTACCGGGCGCCGTCCAGGCACCTCGATTAGTTCTCGAGCTTTTGGAGTACG
TCGTCTTTAGGTTGGGGGGAGGGGTTTTATGCGATGGAGTTTCCCCACACTGAGTGGGTGGAGACTGAAG
TTAGGCCAGCTTGGCACTTGATGTAATTCTCCTTGGAATTTGCCCTTTTTGAGTTTGGATCTTGGTTCAT
TCTCAAGCCTCAGACAGTGGTTCAAAGTTTTTTTCTTCCATTTCAGGTGTCGTGAGGAATTCTGCAGTCG
ATCGACGGTACCGCGGGCCCGGGATCCACGGTCGCCACCATGGGGGCAGGTGCCACCGGCCGCGCCATGG
ACGGGCCGCGCCTGCTGCTGTTGCTGCTTCTGGGGGTGTCCCTTGGAGGTGCCAAGGAGGCATGCCAGCC
CGAGCTGGCCCCCGAGGACCCCGAGGACGGAGGAGGCGGGGGAGGGGAGGACCAGGTGGACCCCAGGCTG
ATCGACGGCAAGGGAGGAGGCGGGGGAGGGTATACAGATATCGAAATGAATAGACTCGGAAAGCCCACAG
GCCTGTACACACACAGCGGTGAGTGCTGCAAAGCCTGCAACCTGGGCGAGGGTGTGGCCCAGCCTTGTGG
AGCCAACCAGACCGTGTGTGAGCCCTGCCTGGACAGCGTGACGTTCTCCGACGTGGTGAGCGCGACCGAG
CCGTGCAAGCCGTGCACCGAGTGCGTGGGGCTCCAGAGCATGTCGGCGCCGTGCGTGGAGGCCGACGACG
CCGTGTGCCGCTGCGCCTACGGCTACTACCAGGATGAGACGACTGGGCGCTGCGAGGCGTGCCGCGTGTG
CGAGGCGGGCTCGGGCCTCGTGTTCTCCTGCCAGGACAAGCAGAACACCGTGTGCGAGGAGTGCCCCGAC
GGCACGTATTCCGACGAGGCCAACCACGTGGACCCGTGCCTGCCCTGCACCGTGTGCGAGGACACCGAGC
GCCAGCTCCGCGAGTGCACACGCTGGGCCGACGCCGAGTGCGAGGAGATCCCTGGCCGTTGGATTACACG
GTCCACACCCCCAGAGGGCTCGGACAGCACAGCCCCCAGCACCCAGGAGCCTGAGGCACCTCCAGAACAA
GACCTCATAGCCAGCACGGTGGCAGGTGTGGTGACCACAGTGATGGGCAGCTCCCAGCCCGTGGTGACCC
GAGGCACCACCGACAACCTCATCCCTGTCTATTGCTCCATCCTGGCTGCTGTGGTTGTGGGCCTTGTGGC
CTACATAGCCTTCAAGAGGTGGAACAGGGGTATCCTCTAGAGCGGCCGCGTCGACAATCAACCTCTGGAT
TACAAAATTTGTGAAAGATTGACTGGTATTCTTAACTATGTTGCTCCTTTTACGCTATGTGGATACGCTG
CTTTAATGCCTTTGTATCATGCTATTGCTTCCCGTATGGCTTTCATTTTCTCCTCCTTGTATAAATCCTG
GTTGCTGTCTCTTTATGAGGAGTTGTGGCCCGTTGTCAGGCAACGTGGCGTGGTGTGCACTGTGTTTGCT
GACGCAACCCCCACTGGTTGGGGCATTGCCACCACCTGTCAGCTCCTTTCCGGGACTTTCGCTTTCCCCC
TCCCTATTGCCACGGCGGAACTCATCGCCGCCTGCCTTGCCCGCTGCTGGACAGGGGCTCGGCTGTTGGG
CACTGACAATTCCGTGGTGTTGTCGGGGAAGCTGACGTCCTTTCCATGGCTGCTCGCCTGTGTTGCCACC
TGGATTCTGCGCGGGACGTCCTTCTGCTACGTCCCTTCGGCCCTCAATCCAGCGGACCTTCCTTCCCGCG
GCCTGCTGCCGGCTCTGCGGCCTCTTCCGCATCTTCGCCTTCGCCCTCAGACGAGTCGGATCTCCCTTTG
GGCCGCCTCCCCGCCTGGGTACCTTTAAGACCAATGACTTACAAGGCAGCTGTAGATCTTAGCCACTTTT
TAAAAGAAAAGGGGGGACTGGAAGGGCTAATTCACTCCCAACGAAGATAAGATCTGCTTTTTGCTTGTAC
TGGGTCTCTCTGGTTAGACCAGATCTGAGCCTGGGAGCTCTCTGGCTAACTAGGGAACCCACTGCTTAAG
CCTCAATAAAGCTTGCCTTGAGTGCTTCAAGTAGTGTGTGCCCGTCTGTTGTGTGACTCTGGTAACTAGA
GATCCCTCAGACCCTTTTAGTCAGTGTGGAAAATCTCTAGCAGTAGTAGTTCATGTCATCTTATTATTCA
GTATTTATAACTTGCAAAGAAATGAATATCAGAGAGTGAGAGGAACTTGTTTATTGCAGCTTATAATGGT
TACAAATAAAGCAATAGCATCACAAATTTCACAAATAAAGCATTTTTTTCACTGCATTCTAGTTGTGGTT
TGTCCAAACTCATCAATGTATCTTATCATGTCTGGCTCTAGCTATCCCGCCCCTAACTCCGCCCATCCCG
CCCCTAACTCCGCCCAGTTCCGCCCATTCTCCGCCCCATGGCTGACTAATTTTTTTTATTTATGCAGAGG
CCGAGGCCGCCTCGGCCTCTGAGCTATTCCAGAAGTAGTGAGGAGGCTTTTTTGGAGGCCTAGGGACGTA
CCCAATTCGCCCTATAGTGAGTCGTATTACGCGCGCTCACTGGCCGTCGTTTTACAACGTCGTGACTGGG
AAAACCCTGGCGTTACCCAACTTAATCGCCTTGCAGCACATCCCCCTTTCGCCAGCTGGCGTAATAGCGA
AGAGGCCCGCACCGATCGCCCTTCCCAACAGTTGCGCAGCCTGAATGGCGAATGGG
[124 nt withheld, positions 4397-4520]
C
[91 nt withheld, positions 4522-4612]
A
[49 nt withheld, positions 4614-4662]
CCTTTGACGTTGGAGTCCACGTTCTTT
[37 nt withheld, positions 4690-4726]
ACCCTATCTCGGTCTATTCTTTTGATTTATAAGGGATTTTGCCGATTTCGGCCTATTGGTTAAAAAATGA
GCTGATTTAACAAAAATTTAACGCGAATTTTAACAAAATATTAACGCTTACAATTTAGGTGGCACTTTTC
GGGGAAATGTGCGCGGAACCCCTATTTGTTTATTTTTCTAAATACATTCAAATATGTATCCGCTCATGAG
ACAATAACCCTGATAAATGCTTCAATAATATTGAAAAAGGAAGAGTATGAGTATTCAACATTTCCGTGTC
GCCCTTATTCCCTTTTTTGCGGCATTTTGCCTTCCTGTTTTTGCTCACCCAGAAACGCTGGTGAAAGTAA
AAGATGCTGAAGATCAGTTGGGTGCACGAGTGGGTTACATCGAACTGGATCTCAACAGCGGTAAGATCCT
TGAGAGTTTTCGCCCCGAAGAACGTTTTCCAATGATGAGCACTTTTAAAGTTCTGCTATGTGGCGCGGTA
TTATCCCGTATTGACGCCGGGCAAGAGCAACTCGGTCGCCGCATACACTATTCTCAGAATGACTTGGTTG
AGTACTCACCAGTCACAGAAAAGCATCTTACGGATGGCATGACAGTAAGAGAATTATGCAGTGCTGCCAT
AACCATGAGTGATAACACTGCGGCCAACTTACTTCTGACAACGATCGGAGGACCGAAGGAGCTAACCGCT
TTTTTGCACAACATGGGGGATCATGTAACTCGCCTTGATCGTTGGGAACCGGAGCTGAATGAAGCCATAC
CAAACGACGAGCGTGACACCACGATGCCTGTAGCAATGGCAACAACGTTGCGCAAACTATTAACTGGCGA
ACTACTTACTCTAGCTTCCCGGCAACAATTAATAGACTGGATGGAGGCGGATAAAGTTGCAGGACCACTT
CTGCGCTCGGCCCTTCCGGCTGGCTGGTTTATTGCTGATAAATCTGGAGCCGGTGAGCGTGGGTCTCGCG
GTATCATTGCAGCACTGGGGCCAGATGGTAAGCCCTCCCGTATCGTAGTTATCTACACGACGGGGAGTCA
GGCAACTATGGATGAACGAAATAGACAGATCGCTGAGATAGGTGCCTCACTGATTAAGCATTGGTAACTG
TCAGACCAAGTTTACTCATATATACTTTAGATTGATTTAAAACTTCATTTTTAATTTAAAAGGATCTAGG
TGAAGATCCTTTTTGATAATCTCATGACCAAAATCCCTTAACGTGAGTTTTCGTTCCACTGAGCGTCAGA
CCCCGTAGAAAAGATCAAAGGATCTTCTTGAGATCCTTTTTTTCTGCGCGTAATCTGCTGCTTGCAAACA
AAAAAACCACCGCTACCAGCGGTGGTTTGTTTGCCGGATCAAGAGCTACCAACTCTTTTTCCGAAGGTAA
CTGGCTTCAGCAGAGCGCAGATACCAAATACTGTTCTTCTAGTGTAGCCGTAGTTAGGCCACCACTTCAA
GAACTCTGTAGCACCGCCTACATACCTCGCTCTGCTAATCCTGTTACCAGTGGCTGCTGCCAGTGGCGAT
AAGTCGTGTCTTACCGGGTTGGACTCAAGACGATAGTTACCGGATAAGGCGCAGCGGTCGGGCTGAACGG
GGGGTTCGTGCACACAGCCCAGCTTGGAGCGAACGACCTACACCGAACTGAGATACCTACAGCGTGAGCT
ATGAGAAAGCGCCACGCTTCCCGAAGGGAGAAAGGCGGACAGGTATCCGGTAAGCGGCAGGGTCGGAACA
GGAGAGCGCACGAGGGAGCTTCCAGGGGGAAACGCCTGGTATCTTTATAGTCCTGTCGGGTTTCGCCACC
TCTGACTTGAGCGTCGATTTTTGTGATGCTCGTCAGGGGGGCGGAGCCTATGGAAAAACGCCAGCAACGC
GGCCTTTTTACGGTTCCTGGCCTTTTGCTGGCCTTTTGCTCACATGTTCTTTCCTGCGTTATCCCCTGAT
TCTGTGGATAACCGTATTACCGCCTTTGAGTGAGCTGATACCGCTCGCCGCAGCCGAACGACCGAGCGCA
GCGAGTCAGTGAGCGAGGAAGCGGAAGAGCGCCCAATACGCAAACCGCCTCTCCCCGCGCGTTGGCCGAT
TCATTAATGCAGCTGGCACGACAGGTTTCCCGACTGGAAAGCGGGCAGTGAGCGCAACGCAATTAATGTG
AGTTAGCTCACTCATTAGGCACCCCAGGCTTTACACTTTATGCTTCCGGCTCGTATGTTGTGTGGAATTG
TGAGCGGATAACAATTTCACACAGGAAACAGCTATGACCATGATTACGCCAAGCGCGCAATTAACCCTCA
CTAAAGGGAACAAAAGCTGGAGCTGCAAGCTTAATGTAGTCTTATGCAATACTCTTGTAGTCTTGCAACA
TGGTAACGATGAGTTAGCAACATGCCTTACAAGGAGAGAAAAAGCACCGTGCATGGCGATTGGTGGAAGT
AAGGTGGTACGATCGTGCCTTATTAGGAAGGCAACAGACGGGTCTGACATGGATTGGACGAACCACTGAA
TTGCCGCATTGCAGAGATATTGTATTTAAGTGCCTAGCTCGATACATAAACGGGTCTCTCTGGTTAGACC
AGATCTGAGCCTGGGAGCTCTCTGGCTAACTAGGGAACCCACTGCTTAAGCCTCAATAAAGCTTGCCTTG
AGTGCTTCAAGTAGTGTGTGCCCGTCTGTTGTGTGACTCTGGTAACTAGAGATCCCTCAGACCCTTTTAG
TCAGTGTGGAAAATCTCTAGCAGTGGCGCCCGAACAGGGACTTGAAAGCGAAAGGGAAACCAGAGGAGCT
CTCTCGACGCAGGACTCGGCTTGCTGAAGCGCGCACGGCAAGAGGCGAGGGGCGGCGACTGGTGAGTACG
CCAAAAATTTTGACTAGCGGAGGCTAGAAGGAGAGAGATGGGTGCGAGAGCGTCAGTATTAAGCGGGGGA
GAATTAGATCGCGATGGGAAAAAATTCGGTTAAGGCCAGGGGGAAAGAAAAAATATAAATTAAAACATAT
AGTATGGGCAAGCAGGGAGCTAGAACGATTCGCAGTTAATCCTGGCCTGTTAGAAACATCAGAAGGCTGT
AGACAAATACTGGGACAGCTACAACCATCCCTTCAGACAGGATCAGAAGAACTTAGATCATTATATAATA
CAGTAGCAACCCTCTATTGTGTGCATCAAAGGATAGAGATAAAAGACACCAAGGAAGCTTTAGACAAGAT
AGAGGAAGAGCAAAACAAAAGTAAGACCACCGCACAGCAAGCGGCCGCTGATCTTCAGACCTGGAGGAGG
AGATATGAGGGACAATTGGAGAAGTGAATTATATAAATATAAAGTAGTAAAAATTGAACCATTAGGAGTA
GCACCCACCAAGGCAAAGAGAAGAGTGGTGCAGAGAGAAAAAAGAGCAGTGGGAATAGGAGCTTTGTTCC
TTGGGTTCTTGGGAGCAGCAGGAAGCACTATGGGCGCAGCGTCAATGACGCTGACGGTACAGGCCAGACA
ATTATTGTCTGGTATAGTGCAGCAGCAGAACAATTTGCTGAGGGCTATTGAGGCGCAACAGCATCTGTTG
CAACTCACAGTCTGGGGCATCAAGCAGCTCCAGGCAAGAATCCTGGCTGTGGAAAGATACCTAAAGGATC
AACAGCTCCTGGGGATTTGGGGTTGCTCTGGAAAACTCATTTGCACCACTGCTGTGCCTTGGAATGCTAG
TTGGAGTAATAAATCTCTGGAACAGATTTGGAATCACACGACCTGGATGGAGTGGGACAGAGAAATTAAC
AATTACACAAGCTTAATACACTCCTTAATTGAAGAATCGCAAAACCAGCAAGAAAAGAATGAACAAGAAT
TATTGGAATTAGATAAATGGGCAAGTTTGTGGAATTGGTTTAACATAACAAATTGGCTGTGGTATATAAA
ATTATTCATAATGATAGTAGGAGGCTTGGTAGGTTTAAGAATAGTTTTTGCTGTACTTTCTATAGTGAAT
AGAGTTAGGCAGGGATATTCACCATTATCGTTTCAGACCCACCTCCCAACCCCGAGGGGACCCGACAGGC
CCGAAGGAATAGAAGAAGAAGGTGGAGAGAGAGACAGAGACAGATCCATTCGATTAGTGAACGGATC
