>Addgene plasmid #158287 | pLKO_HSV.C.VSVg_NGFR | depositor partial sequence | sequence record 305443 | Tagged NGFR
ATGGGGGCAGGTGCCACCGGCCGCGCCATGGACGGGCCGCGCCTGCTGCTGTTGCTGCTTCTGGGGGTGT
CCCTTGGAGGTGCCAAGGAGGCATGCCAGCCCGAGCTGGCCCCCGAGGACCCCGAGGACGGAGGAGGCGG
GGGAGGGGAGGACCAGGTGGACCCCAGGCTGATCGACGGCAAGGGAGGAGGCGGGGGAGGGTATACAGAT
ATCGAAATGAATAGACTCGGAAAGCCCACAGGCCTGTACACACACAGCGGTGAGTGCTGCAAAGCCTGCA
ACCTGGGCGAGGGTGTGGCCCAGCCTTGTGGAGCCAACCAGACCGTGTGTGAGCCCTGCCTGGACAGCGT
GACGTTCTCCGACGTGGTGAGCGCGACCGAGCCGTGCAAGCCGTGCACCGAGTGCGTGGGGCTCCAGAGC
ATGTCGGCGCCGTGCGTGGAGGCCGACGACGCCGTGTGCCGCTGCGCCTACGGCTACTACCAGGATGAGA
CGACTGGGCGCTGCGAGGCGTGCCGCGTGTGCGAGGCGGGCTCGGGCCTCGTGTTCTCCTGCCAGGACAA
GCAGAACACCGTGTGCGAGGAGTGCCCCGACGGCACGTATTCCGACGAGGCCAACCACGTGGACCCGTGC
CTGCCCTGCACCGTGTGCGAGGACACCGAGCGCCAGCTCCGCGAGTGCACACGCTGGGCCGACGCCGAGT
GCGAGGAGATCCCTGGCCGTTGGATTACACGGTCCACACCCCCAGAGGGCTCGGACAGCACAGCCCCCAG
CACCCAGGAGCCTGAGGCACCTCCAGAACAAGACCTCATAGCCAGCACGGTGGCAGGTGTGGTGACCACA
GTGATGGGCAGCTCCCAGCCCGTGGTGACCCGAGGCACCACCGACAACCTCATCCCTGTCTATTGCTCCA
TCCTGGCTGCTGTGGTTGTGGGCCTTGTGGCCTACATAGCCTTCAAGAGGTGGAACAGGGGTATCCTCTA
G
